>Addgene plasmid #219767 | pNK7182 | addgene full sequence | sequence record 438291 | Addgene NGS Result
ACCTAAACGCTTAATGCCTCAGACGTTTTAATGCCTCTCAACACCTCCAAGGTTGCTTTCTTGAGCATGC
CTACTAGGAACTTTAACGAACTGTGGGGTTGCAGACAGTTTCAGGCGTGTCCCGACCAATATGGCCTACT
AGACTCTCTGAAAAATCACAGTTTTCCAGTAGTTCCGATCAAATTACCATCGAAATGGTCCCATAAACGG
ACATTTGACATCCGTTCCTGAATTATAGTCTTCCACCGTGGATCATGGTGTTCCTTTTTTTCCCAAAGAA
TATCAGCATCCCTTAACTACGTTAGGTCAGTGATGACAATGGACCAAATTGTTGCAAGGTTTTTCTTTTT
CTTTCATCGGCACATTTCAGCCTCACATGCGACTATTATCGATCAATGAAATCCATCAAGATTGAAATCT
TAAAATTGCCCCTTTCACTTGACAGGATCCTTTTTTGTAGAAATGTCTTGGTGTCCTCGTCCAATCAGGT
AGCCATCTCTGAAATATCTGGCTCCGTTGCAACTCCGAACGACCTGCTGGCAACGTAAAATTCTCCGGGG
TAAAACTTAAATGTGGAGTAATGGAACCAGAAACGTCTCTTCCCTTCTCTCTCCTTCCACCGCCCGTTAC
CGTCCCTAGGAAATTTTACTCTGCTGGAGAGCTTCTTCTACGGCCCCCTTGCAGCAATGCTCTTCCCAGC
ATTACGTTGCGGGTAAAACGGAGGTCGTGTACCCGACCTAGCAGCCCAGGGATGGAAAAGTCCCGGCCGT
CGCTGGCAATAATAGCGGGCGGACGCATGTCATGAGATTATTGGAAACCACCAGAATCGAATATAAAAGG
CGAACACCTTTCCCAATTTTGGTTTCTCCTGACCCAAAGACTTTAAATTTAATTTATTTGTCCCTATTTC
AATCAATTGAACAACTATCAATTCGAAACGATGGCTAGTCGTCGTGTCGAGGCAGCATTCGATGGACAAG
CAGTAGAACTGGGTGCTACTATTCCTGCCGCCAATGGCAACGGAACTCATCAGTCAATTAAGGTTCCTGG
ACATCGTCAAGTGACTCCAGGCAAGACTACGATTATGGCTATTGGCCGTGCTGTGCCCGCTAACACGACG
TTCAATGATGGTTTGGCAGACCATTACATCCAGGAGTTCAATCTGCAAGATCCAGTCCTTCAGGCTAAAC
TGCGTCGTTTGTGCGAAACCACAACCGTGAAAACGCGTTATCTGGTCGTCAATAAGGAGATTCTGGATGA
GCATCCTGAGTTCCTGGTTGATGGAGCTGCAACCGTATCTCAGCGTCTGGCTATTACAGGCGAAGCTGTT
ACCCAACTTGGACATGAGGCAGCAACGGCTGCCATCAAAGAGTGGGGCCGTCCAGCCTCCGAAATTACCC
ATCTTGTTTATGTTTCCTCATCCGAAATCCGTCTGCCAGGTGGCGACTTGTACCTGGCACAATTGCTTGG
CTTGCGTTCAGACGTGAACCGTGTAATGTTGTACATGCTGGGTTGCTATGGTGGTGCATCTGGAATCCGT
GTTGCCAAAGACTTGGCTGAGAATAACCCAGGCTCACGTGTACTTCTGATCACGTCAGAATGCACTTTGA
TTGGATATAAGTCACTTTCCCCTGACCGTCCTTACGACCTGGTTGGAGCAGCTCTGTTCGGTGACGGTGC
TGCCGCTATGATTATGGGAAAAGATCCAATCCCTGTTTTGGAGCGTGCTTTCTTTGAGCTTGACTGGGCC
GGTCAGTCTTTTATTCCTGGAACTAACAAAACCATCGATGGTCGTTTGTCTGAAGAAGGCATTTCCTTCA
AGCTGGGTCGTGAACTGCCTAAGTTGATTGAATCCAATATTCAGGGTTTCTGCGATCCTATCTTGAAACG
TGCTGGTGGTCTGAAGTATAACGATATTTTCTGGGCAGTTCACCCAGGCGGACCAGCTATCTTGAATGCT
GTCCAGAAACAACTGGATTTGGCACCCGAGAAACTTCAGACCGCACGTCAGGTTCTGCGTGACTACGGTA
ACATTTCTAGTTCCACCTGCATTTACGTACTGGACTATATGCGTCATCAATCCTTGAAACTGAAGGAAGC
AAATGACAACGTAAATACGGAACCAGAGTGGGGTCTGCTGCTTGCATTTGGCCCCGGCGTCACTATCGAG
GGTGCTTTGCTGCGTAACCTGTGCCATCACCACCACCATCACTAAACTAGTTCGGTACCTCGAGCCGCGG
CGGCCGCCAGCTTTCTAGAACAAAAACTCATCTCAGAAGAGGATCTGAATAGCGCCGTCGACCATCATCA
TCATCATCATTGAGTTTGTAGCCTTAGACATGACTGTTCCTCAGTTCAAGTTGGGCACTTACGAGAAGAC
CGGTCTTGCTAGATTCTAATCAAGAGGATGTCAGAATGCCATTTGCCTGAGAGATGCAGGCTTCATTTTT
GATACTTTTTTATTTGTAACCTATATAGTATAGGATTTTTTTTGTCATTTTGTTTCTTCTCGTACGAGCT
TGCTCCTGATCAGCCTATCTCGCAGCTGATGAATATCTTGTGGTAGGGGTTTGGGAAAATCATTCGAGTT
TGATGTTTTTCTTGGTATTTCCCACTCCTCTTCAGAGTACAGAAGATTAAGTGAGACCTTCGTTTGTGCG
GATCCCCCACACACCATAGCTTCAAAATGTTTCTACTCCTTTTTTACTCTTCCAGATTTTCTCGGACTCC
GCGCATCGCCGTACCACTTCAAAACACCCAAGCACAGCATACTAAATTTCCCCTCTTTCTTCCTCTAGGG
TGTCGTTAATTACCCGTACTAAAGGTTTGGAAAAGAAAAAAGAGACCGCCTCGTTTCTTTTTCTTCGTCG
AAAAAGGCAATAAAAATTTTTATCACGTTTCTTTTTCTTGAAAATTTTTTTTTTTGATTTTTTTCTCTTT
CGATGACCTCCCATTGATATTTAAGTTAATAAACGGTCTTCAATTTCTCAAGTTTCAGTTTCATTTTTCT
TGTTCTATTACAACTTTTTTTACTTCTTGCTCATTAGAAAGAAAGCATAGCAATCTAATCTAAGGGCGGT
GTTGACAATTAATCATCGGCATAGTATATCGGCATAGTATAATACGACAAGGTGAGGAACTAAACCATGG
CCAAGTTGACCAGTGCCGTTCCGGTGCTCACCGCGCGCGACGTCGCCGGAGCGGTCGAGTTCTGGACCGA
CCGGCTCGGGTTCTCCCGGGACTTCGTGGAGGACGACTTCGCCGGTGTGGTCCGGGACGACGTGACCCTG
TTCATCAGCGCGGTCCAGGACCAGGTGGTGCCGGACAACACCCTGGCCTGGGTGTGGGTGCGCGGCCTGG
ACGAGCTGTACGCCGAGTGGTCGGAGGTCGTGTCCACGAACTTCCGGGACGCCTCCGGGCCGGCCATGAC
CGAGATCGGCGAGCAGCCGTGGGGGCGGGAGTTCGCCCTGCGCGACCCGGCCGGCAACTGCGTGCACTTC
GTGGCCGAGGAGCAGGACTGACACGTCCGACGCGGCCCGACGGGTCCGAGGCCTCGGAGATCCGTCCCCC
TTTTCCTTTGTCGATATCATGTAATTAGTTATGTCACGCTTACATTCACGCCCTCCCCCCACATCCGCTC
TAACCGAAAAGGAAGGAGTTAGACAACCTGAAGTCTAGGTCCCTATTTATTTTTTTATAGTTATGTTAGT
ATTAAGAACGTTATTTATATTTCAAATTTTTCTTTTTTTTCTGTACAGACGCGTGTACGCATGTAACATT
ATACTGAAAACCTTGCTTGAGAAGGTTTTGGGACGCTCGAAGGCTTTAATTTGCAAGCTGGAGACCAACA
TGTGAGCAAAAGGCCAGCAAAAGGCCAGGAACCGTAAAAAGGCCGCGTTGCTGGCGTTTTTCCATAGGCT
CCGCCCCCCTGACGAGCATCACAAAAATCGACGCTCAAGTCAGAGGTGGCGAAACCCGACAGGACTATAA
AGATACCAGGCGTTTCCCCCTGGAAGCTCCCTCGTGCGCTCTCCTGTTCCGACCCTGCCGCTTACCGGAT
ACCTGTCCGCCTTTCTCCCTTCGGGAAGCGTGGCGCTTTCTCATAGCTCACGCTGTAGGTATCTCAGTTC
GGTGTAGGTCGTTCGCTCCAAGCTGGGCTGTGTGCACGAACCCCCCGTTCAGCCCGACCGCTGCGCCTTA
TCCGGTAACTATCGTCTTGAGTCCAACCCGGTAAGACACGACTTATCGCCACTGGCAGCAGCCACTGGTA
ACAGGATTAGCAGAGCGAGGTATGTAGGCGGTGCTACAGAGTTCTTGAAGTGGTGGCCTAACTACGGCTA
CACTAGAAGAACAGTATTTGGTATCTGCGCTCTGCTGAAGCCAGTTACCTTCGGAAAAAGAGTTGGTAGC
TCTTGATCCGGCAAACAAACCACCGCTGGTAGCGGTGGTTTTTTTGTTTGCAAGCAGCAGATTACGCGCA
GAAAAAAAGGATCTCAAGAAGATCCTTTGATCTTTTCTACGGGGTCTGACGCTCAGTGGAACGAAAACTC
ACGTTAAGGGATTTTGGTCATGAGATCAGATCTCTGCTACTCTGGTCCCAAGTGAACCACCTTTTGGACC
CTATTGACCGGACCTTAACTTGCCAA
Features (pLannotate 1.2.2; 10 found; start..end, strand, type, name):
    452..928     +  promoter       GAP promoter: promoter for Pichia pastoris glyceraldehyde-3-phosphate dehydrogenase
   1055..2191    +  CDS            PKSB: PKSB_ARATH - Also known as LAP5 From Arabidopsis thaliana (Mouse-ear cress).
   2303..2320    +  CDS            capTEV™ (fragment): composite tag for in vivo biotinylation, TEV protease cleavage, and 6xHis tagging
   2331..2396    +  CDS            AOX1 (fragment): ALOX1_KOMPC - Experimental evidence at protein level: Swiss-Prot protein existence level 1. Major isoform of alcohol oxidase, which catalyzes the oxidation of methanol to formaldehyde and hydrogen peroxide, the first step in the methanol utilization pathway of methylotrophic yeasts. From Komagataella phaffii (strain ATCC 76273 / CBS 7435 / CECT 11047 / NRRL Y-11430 / Wegner 21-1) (Yeast) (Pichia pastoris).
   2400..2646    +  terminator     AOX1 terminator: Pichia pastoris AOX1; transcription terminator for AOX1
   2667..3074    +  promoter       TEF1 promoter: S. cerevisiae TEF1; promoter for EF-1α
   3081..3128    +  promoter       EM7 promoter: synthetic bacterial promoter&nbsp
   3147..3521    +  CDS            BleoR: antibiotic-binding protein; Sh ble from Streptoalloteichus hindustanus; confers resistance to bleomycin, phleomycin, and Zeocin™
   3587..3834    +  terminator     CYC1 terminator: S. cerevisiae CYC1; transcription terminator for CYC1
   3909..4497    -  rep_origin     ori: high-copy-number ColE1/pMB1/pBR322/pUC origin of replication
