[The description below was written by a language model from this plasmid's Addgene catalogue record and pLannotate feature annotations shown in this document.]
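Description:
pNK7182 is a yeast expression plasmid built on a MoClo-adapted pGAPZ backbone and intended for producing PpASCL, a protein from the moss Physcomitrella patens, in Pichia pastoris. The full sequenced record is 4,646 nt, consistent with the listed backbone of about 3.4 kb plus an insert of about 1.26 kb. In E. coli it replicates from a high-copy ColE1/pUC-type origin. No yeast origin of replication is annotated, which fits the pGAPZ design, where vectors of this family are normally maintained in Pichia by integration into the genome, although the record does not describe this step.

The PpASCL coding sequence sits downstream of the P. pastoris GAP (glyceraldehyde-3-phosphate dehydrogenase) promoter, which drives strong constitutive expression without methanol induction, and transcription is ended by the AOX1 terminator. The automated annotation labels the open reading frame by similarity to Arabidopsis thaliana PKSB (LAP5), a type III polyketide synthase. This reflects homology rather than the actual source of the insert. A short fragment just after the insert is annotated as part of a composite tag that includes 6xHis. It may be the histidine tag region carried by pGAPZ vectors, but the record does not say whether it is fused in frame to PpASCL.

Selection uses a single Sh ble (BleoR) gene conferring Zeocin resistance. It is placed behind tandem S. cerevisiae TEF1 and synthetic bacterial EM7 promoters and followed by the CYC1 terminator, so the same marker works in both yeast and E. coli. The associated publication concerns a hybrid pathway for self-sustained luminescence, suggesting the plasmid was used to test PpASCL activity in yeast in that context.
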