Addgene plasmid #219767: pNK7182
Purpose: Vector for expression PpASCL in yeast (P.pastoris)
Depositing lab: Karen Sarkisyan. Depositing organization: Light Bio. Publication: A hybrid pathway for self-sustained luminescence. Palkina KA, Karataeva TA, Perfilov MM, Fakhranurova LI, Markina NM, Somermeyer LG, Garcia-Perez E, Vazquez-Vilar M, Rodriguez-Rodriguez M, Vazquez-Vilriales V, Shakhova ES, Mitiouchkina T, Belozerova OA, Kovalchuk SI, Alekberova A, Malyshevskaia AK, Bugaeva EN, Guglya EB, Balakireva A, Sytov N, Bezlikhotnova A, Boldyreva DI, Babenko VV, Kondrashov FA, Choob VV, Orzaez D, Yampolsky IV, Mishin AS, Sarkisyan KS. Sci Adv. 2024 Mar 8;10(10):eadk1992. doi: 10.1126/sciadv.adk1992. Epub 2024 Mar 8. PubMed 38457503.
Backbone
  Vector backbone: MoClo adapted pGAPZ-vector
  Backbone size w/o insert (bp): 3382
  Vector type: Yeast Expression
Growth in bacteria
  Bacterial resistance: Bleocin (Zeocin), 50 μg/mL
  Growth temperature: 37°C
  Growth strain: DH5alpha
  Copy number: High Copy
Gene/Insert
  Gene/Insert name: PpASCL
  Species: Physcomitrella patens
  Insert size (bp): 1263
  Promoter: pGAP
  Cloning method: Restriction Enzyme; 5′ cloning site unknown (unknown if destroyed)
Terms and licenses: Academic/Nonprofit Terms; Industry Terms: Not Available to Industry
How to cite: pNK7182 was a gift from Karen Sarkisyan (Addgene plasmid # 219767 ; http://n2t.net/addgene:219767 ; RRID:Addgene_219767)
